Addgene plasmid #32788: pRSETB-S28 histone 3 phosphorylation reporter
Depositing lab: Alice Ting. Depositing organization: Massachusetts Institute of Technology. Publication: A genetically encoded fluorescent reporter of histone phosphorylation in living cells. Lin CW, Ting AY. Angew Chem Int Ed Engl. 2004 May 24;43(22):2940-3. 10.1002/anie.200353375 PubMed 15170310.
Backbone
  Vector backbone: pRSETB
  Backbone size w/o insert (bp): 5500
  Vector type: Bacterial Expression
Growth in bacteria
  Bacterial resistance: Ampicillin, 100 μg/mL
  Growth temperature: 37°C
  Growth strain: DH5alpha
  Copy number: High Copy
Gene/Insert
  Gene/Insert name: CFP-14-3-3tau-H3 peptide-YFP
  Insert size (bp): 1686
  GenBank ID: AY422821.1
  Tag / fusion protein: CFP (N terminal on insert); YFP (C terminal on insert)
  Cloning method: Restriction Enzyme; 5′ cloning site BamHI (not destroyed); 3′ cloning site EcoRI (not destroyed)
  Sequencing primers: 5′ Xpress-F; 3′ T7-term
Terms and licenses: Academic/Nonprofit Terms; Industry Terms: Not Available to Industry
How to cite: pRSETB-S28 histone 3 phosphorylation reporter was a gift from Alice Ting (Addgene plasmid # 32788 ; http://n2t.net/addgene:32788 ; RRID:Addgene_32788)
