[The description below was written by a language model from this plasmid's Addgene catalogue record.]
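Description:
pRSETB-S28 histone 3 phosphorylation reporter is a bacterial expression plasmid built on the pRSETB backbone. It is maintained at high copy in E. coli under ampicillin selection. The record gives no feature table, so the promoter and leader elements are not explicitly listed. However, the recommended sequencing primers (an Xpress forward primer and a T7 terminator primer) fit the standard pRSET design. In that design a T7 promoter drives the open reading frame downstream of an N-terminal leader carrying a polyhistidine tag and Xpress epitope. The insert, recorded as about 1.7 kb, was cloned between BamHI and EcoRI sites, both of which are retained.

The payload is a single-chain, genetically encoded FRET sensor with the order CFP, 14-3-3tau, a histone H3 peptide, and YFP. The 14-3-3 domain is a phosphoserine-binding module, and the H3 peptide acts as the kinase substrate; the construct name indicates that serine 28 of histone H3 is the site being reported. In sensors of this design, phosphorylation of the substrate peptide promotes its intramolecular binding to the phospho-recognition domain. This changes the distance or orientation between the flanking cyan and yellow fluorescent proteins, and therefore the FRET efficiency between them.

The associated publication describes a fluorescent reporter of histone phosphorylation for use in living cells. This version sits in a bacterial expression vector, so it is most plausibly intended for producing and purifying the recombinant reporter protein for in vitro characterisation, such as kinase assays. The record does not state this purpose directly.
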