>Addgene plasmid #32788 | pRSETB-S28 histone 3 phosphorylation reporter | depositor partial sequence | sequence record 38507 | Reporter Insert
ATGGTGAGCAAGGGCGAGGAGCTGTTCACCGGGGTGGTGCCCATCCTGGTCGAGCTGGACGGCGACGTAA
ACGGCCACAGGTTCAGCGTGTCCGGCGAGGGCGAGGGCGATGCCACCTACGGCAAGCTGACCCTGAAGTT
CATCTGCACCACCGGCAAGCTGCCCGTGCCCTGGCCCACCCTCGTGACCACCCTGACCTGGGGCGTGCAG
TGCTTCAGCCGCTACCCCGACCACATGAAGCAGCACGACTTCTTCAAGTCCGCCATGCCCGAAGGCTACG
TCCAGGAGCGTACCATCTTCTTCAAGGACGACGGCAACTACAAGACCCGCGCCGAGGTGAAGTTCGAGGG
CGACACCCTGGTGAACCGCATCGAGCTGAAGGGCATCGACTTCAAGGAGGACGGCAACATCCTGGGGCAC
AAGCTGGAGTACAACTACATCAGCCACAACGTCTATATCACCGCCGACAAGCAGAAGAACGGCATCAAGG
CCCACTTCAAGATCCGCCACAACATCGAGGACGGCAGCGTGCAGCTCGCCGACCACTACCAGCAGAACAC
CCCCATCGGCGACGGCCCCGTGCTGCTGCCCGACAACCACTACCTGAGCACCCAGTCCGCCCTGAGCAAA
GACCCCAACGAGAAGCGCGATCACATGGTCCTGCTGGAGTTCGTGACCGCCGCCCGCATGCTCCCAGTCG
ATCTAGTGTACGCGGCTGAGAAAATCATCCAAAAGCGCGTTAAGAAGGGCGTCGTGGAGTACCGTGTCAA
GTGGAAGGGCTGGAACCAGCGCTACAACACCTGGGAACCGGAGGTAAACATCCTGGATCGCCGCCTCATC
GACATCTACGAACAAACGAACAAATCCGGGTCTACATCTGGATCTGGGAAGCCGGGTTCTGGTGAGGGTT
CTGCCCGGACGGCCGCAGCGCGCAAAAGCGCTCCAGCTACGGGGGGGGTGGAGCTCATGGTGAGCAAGGG
CGAGGAGCTGTTCACCGGGGTGGTGCCCATCCTGGTCGAGCTGGACGGCGACGTAAACGGCCACAAGTTC
AGCGTGTCCGGCGAGGGCGAGGGCGATGCCACCTACGGCAAGCTGACCCTGAAGTTCATCTGCACCACCG
GCAAGCTGCCCGTGCCCTGGCCCACCCTCGTGACCACCTTCGGCTACGGCCTGATGTGCTTCGCCCGCTA
CCCCGACCACATGAAGCAGCACGACTTCTTCAAGTCCGCCATGCCCGAAGGCTACGTCCAGGAGCGCACC
ATCTTCTTCAAGGACGACGGCAACTACAAGACCCGCGCCGAGGTGAAGTTCGAGGGCGACACCCTGGTGA
ACCGCATCGAGCTGAAGGGCATCGACTTCAAGGAGGACGGCAACATCCTGGGGCACAAGCTGGAGTACAA
CTACAACAGCCACAACGTCTATATCATGGCCGACAAGCAGAAGAACGGCATCAAGGTGAACTTCAAGATC
CGCCACAACATCGAGGACGGCAGCGTGCAGCTCGCCGACCACTACCAGCAGAACACCCCCATCGGCGACG
GCCCCGTGCTGCTGCCCGACAACCACTACCTGAGCTACCAGTCCGCCCTGAGCAAAGACCCCAACGAGAA
GCGCGATCACATGGTCCTGCTGGAGTTCGTGACCGCCGCCGGGATCACTCTCGGCATGGACGAGCTGTAC
AAGTAA
