>Addgene plasmid #32788 | pRSETB-S28 histone 3 phosphorylation reporter | addgene partial sequence | sequence record 39122 | T7-term
CTTGTAGCAGCCGGATCAAGCTTCGAATTCTTACTTGTACAGCTCGTCCATGCCGAGAGTGATCCCGGCG
GCGGTCACGAACTCCAGCAGGACCATGTGATCGCGCTTCTCGTTGGGGTCTTTGCTCAGGGCGGACTGGT
AGCTCAGGTAGTGGTTGTCGGGCAGCAGCACGGGGCCGTCGCCGATGGGGGTGTTCTGCTGGTAGTGGTC
GGCGAGCTGCACGCTGCCGTCCTCGATGTTGTGGCGGATCTTGAAGTTCACCTTGATGCCGTTCTTCTGC
TTGTCGGCCATGATATAGACGTTGTGGCTGTTGTAGTTGTACTCCAGCTTGTGCCCCAGGATGTTGCCGT
CCTCCTTGAAGTCGATGCCCTTCAGCTCGATGCGGTTCACCAGGGTGTCGCCCTCGAACTTCACCTCGGC
GCGGGTCTTGTAGTTGCCGTCGTCCTTGAAGAAGATGGTGCGCTCCTGGACGTAGCCTTCGGGCATGGCG
GACTTGAAGAAGTCGTGCTGCTTCATGTGGTCGGGGTAGCGGGCGAAGCACATCAGGCCGTAGCCGAAGG
TGGTCACGAGGGTGGGCCAGGGCACGGGCAGCTTGCCGGTGGTGCAGATGAACTTCAGGGTCAGCTTGCC
GTAGGTGGCATCGCCCTCGCCCTCGCCGGACACGCTGAACTTGTGGCCGTTTACGTCGCCGTCCAGCTC
