>Addgene plasmid #32788 | pRSETB-S28 histone 3 phosphorylation reporter | addgene partial sequence | sequence record 39825 | Xpress-F 5'-TATGGCTAGCATGACTGGT-3'
TGTCGAGATGACGATAAGGATCCCATGGTGAGCAAGGGCGAGGAGCTGTTCACCGGGGTGGTGCCCATCC
TGGTCGAGCTGGACGGCGACGTAAACGGCCACAGGTTCAGCGTGTCCGGCGAGGGCGAGGGCGATGCCAC
CTACGGCAAGCTGACCCTGAAGTTCATCTGCACCACCGGCAAGCTGCCCGTGCCCTGGCCCACCCTCGTG
ACCACCCTGACCTGGGGCGTGCAGTGCTTCAGCCGCTACCCCGACCACATGAAGCAGCACGACTTCTTCA
AGTCCGCCATGCCCGAAGGCTACGTCCAGGAGCGTACCATCTTCTTCAAGGACGACGGCAACTACAAGAC
CCGCGCCGAGGTGAAGTTCGAGGGCGACACCCTGGTGAACCGCATCGAGCTGAAGGGCATCGACTTCAAG
GAGGACGGCAACATCCTGGGGCACAAGCTGGAGTACAACTACATCAGCCACAACGTCTATATCACCGCCG
ACAAGCAGAAGAACGGCATCAAGGCCCACTTCAAGATCCGCCACAACATCGAGGACGGCAGCGTGCAGCT
CGCCGACCACTACCAGCAGAACACCCCCATCGGCGACGGCCCCGTGCTGCTGCCCGACAACCACTACCTG
AGCACCCAGTCCGCCCTGAGCAAAGACCCCAACGAGAAGCGCGATCATG
